>Addgene plasmid #77624 | SPEG gRNA (BRDN0001145668) | addgene full sequence | sequence record 188124 | Addgene Assembled Sequence
CCCGGGTGCAAAGATGGATAAAGTTTTAAACAGAGAGGAATCTTTGCAGCTAATGGACCTTCTAGGTCTT
GAAAGGAGTGGGAATTGGCTCCGGTGCCCGTCAGTGGGCAGAGCGCACATCGCCCACAGTCCCCGAGAAG
TTGGGGGGAGGGGTCGGCAATTGATCCGGTGCCTAGAGAAGGTGGCGCGGGGTAAACTGGGAAAGTGATG
TCGTGTACTGGCTCCGCCTTTTTCCCGAGGGTGGGGGAGAACCGTATATAAGTGCAGTAGTCGCCGTGAA
CGTTCTTTTTCGCAACGGGTTTGCCGCCAGAACACAGGTAAGTGCCGTGTGTGGTTCCCGCGGGCCTGGC
CTCTTTACGGGTTATGGCCCTTGCGTGCCTTGAATTACTTCCACCTGGCTGCAGTACGTGATTCTTGATC
CCGAGCTTCGGGTTGGAAGTGGGTGGGAGAGTTCGAGGCCTTGCGCTTAAGGAGCCCCTTCGCCTCGTGC
TTGAGTTGAGGCCTGGCCTGGGCGCTGGGGCCGCCGCGTGCGAATCTGGTGGCACCTTCGCGCCTGTCTC
GCTGCTTTCGATAAGTCTCTAGCCATTTAAAATTTTTGATGACCTGCTGCGACGCTTTTTTTCTGGCAAG
ATAGTCTTGTAAATGCGGGCCAAGATCTGCACACTGGTATTTCGGTTTTTGGGGCCGCGGGCGGCGACGG
GGCCCGTGCGTCCCAGCGCACATGTTCGGCGAGGCGGGGCCTGCGAGCGCGGCCACCGAGAATCGGACGG
GGGTAGTCTCAAGCTGGCCGGCCTGCTCTGGTGCCTGGCCTCGCGCCGCCGTGTATCGCCCCGCCCTGGG
CGGCAAGGCTGGCCCGGTCGGCACCAGTTGCGTGAGCGGAAAGATGGCCGCTTCCCGGCCCTGCTGCAGG
GAGCTCAAAATGGAGGACGCGGCGCTCGGGAGAGCGGGCGGGTGAGTCACCCACACAAAGGAAAAGGGCC
TTTCCGTCCTCAGCCGTCGCTTCATGTGACTCCACGGAGTACCGGGCGCCGTCCAGGCACCTCGATTAGT
TCTCGAGCTTTTGGAGTACGTCGTCTTTAGGTTGGGGGGAGGGGTTTTATGCGATGGAGTTTCCCCACAC
TGAGTGGGTGGAGACTGAAGTTAGGCCAGCTTGGCACTTGATGTAATTCTCCTTGGAATTTGCCCTTTTT
GAGTTTGGATCTTGGTTCATTCTCAAGCCTCAGACAGTGGTTCAAAGTTTTTTTCTTCCATTTCAGGTGT
CGTGACGTACGGCCACCATGACCGAGTACAAGCCCACGGTGCGCCTCGCCACCCGCGACGACGTCCCCAG
GGCCGTACGCACCCTCGCCGCCGCGTTCGCCGACTACCCCGCCACGCGCCACACCGTCGATCCGGACCGC
CACATCGAGCGGGTCACCGAGCTGCAAGAACTCTTCCTCACGCGCGTCGGGCTCGACATCGGCAAGGTGT
GGGTCGCGGACGACGGCGCCGCCGTGGCGGTCTGGACCACGCCGGAGAGCGTCGAAGCGGGGGCGGTGTT
CGCCGAGATCGGCCCGCGCATGGCCGAGTTGAGCGGTTCCCGGCTGGCCGCGCAGCAACAGATGGAAGGC
CTCCTGGCGCCGCACCGGCCCAAGGAGCCCGCGTGGTTCCTGGCCACCGTCGGAGTCTCGCCCGACCACC
AGGGCAAGGGTCTGGGCAGCGCCGTCGTGCTCCCCGGAGTGGAGGCGGCCGAGCGCGCCGGGGTGCCCGC
CTTCCTGGAGACCTCCGCGCCCCGCAACCTCCCCTTCTACGAGCGGCTCGGCTTCACCGTCACCGCCGAC
GTCGAGGTGCCCGAAGGACCGCGCACCTGGTGCATGACCCGCAAGCCCGGTGCCTGAACGCGTTAAGTCG
ACAATCAACCTCTGGATTACAAAATTTGTGAAAGATTGACTGGTATTCTTAACTATGTTGCTCCTTTTAC
GCTATGTGGATACGCTGCTTTAATGCCTTTGTATCATGCTATTGCTTCCCGTATGGCTTTCATTTTCTCC
TCCTTGTATAAATCCTGGTTGCTGTCTCTTTATGAGGAGTTGTGGCCCGTTGTCAGGCAACGTGGCGTGG
TGTGCACTGTGTTTGCTGACGCAACCCCCACTGGTTGGGGCATTGCCACCACCTGTCAGCTCCTTTCCGG
GACTTTCGCTTTCCCCCTCCCTATTGCCACGGCGGAACTCATCGCCGCCTGCCTTGCCCGCTGCTGGACA
GGGGCTCGGCTGTTGGGCACTGACAATTCCGTGGTGTTGTCGGGGAAATCATCGTCCTTTCCTTGGCTGC
TCGCCTGTGTTGCCACCTGGATTCTGCGCGGGACGTCCTTCTGCTACGTCCCTTCGGCCCTCAATCCAGC
GGACCTTCCTTCCCGCGGCCTGCTGCCGGCTCTGCGGCCTCTTCCGCGTCTTCGCCTTCGCCCTCAGACG
AGTCGGATCTCCCTTTGGGCCGCCTCCCCGCGTCGACTTTAAGACCAATGACTTACAAGGCAGCTGTAGA
TCTTAGCCACTTTTTAAAAGAAAAGGGGGGACTGGAAGGGCTAATTCACTCCCAACGAAGACAAGATCTG
CTTTTTGCTTGTACTGGGTCTCTCTGGTTAGACCAGATCTGAGCCTGGGAGCTCTCTGGCTAACTAGGGA
ACCCACTGCTTAAGCCTCAATAAAGCTTGCCTTGAGTGCTTCAAGTAGTGTGTGCCCGTCTGTTGTGTGA
CTCTGGTAACTAGAGATCCCTCAGACCCTTTTAGTCAGTGTGGAAAATCTCTAGCAGTACGTATAGTAGT
TCATGTCATCTTATTATTCAGTATTTATAACTTGCAAAGAAATGAATATCAGAGAGTGAGAGGAACTTGT
TTATTGCAGCTTATAATGGTTACAAATAAAGCAATAGCATCACAAATTTCACAAATAAAGCATTTTTTTC
ACTGCATTCTAGTTGTGGTTTGTCCAAACTCATCAATGTATCTTATCATGTCTGGCTCTAGCTATCCCGC
CCCTAACTCCGCCCATCCCGCCCCTAACTCCGCCCAGTTCCGCCCATTCTCCGCCCCATGGCTGACTAAT
TTTTTTTATTTATGCAGAGGCCGAGGCCGCCTCGGCCTCTGAGCTATTCCAGAAGTAGTGAGGAGGCTTT
TTTGGAGGCCTAGGGACGTACCCAATTCGCCCTATAGTGAGTCGTATTACGCGCGCTCACTGGCCGTCGT
TTTACAACGTCGTGACTGGGAAAACCCTGGCGTTACCCAACTTAATCGCCTTGCAGCACATCCCCCTTTC
GCCAGCTGGCGTAATAGCGAAGAGGCCCGCACCGATCGCCCTTCCCAACAGTTGCGCAGCCTGAATGGCG
AATGGG
[124 nt withheld, positions 3367-3490]
C
[91 nt withheld, positions 3492-3582]
A
[49 nt withheld, positions 3584-3632]
CCTTTGACGTTGGAGTCCACGTTCTTT
[37 nt withheld, positions 3660-3696]
ACCCTATCTCGGTCTATTCTTTTGATTTATAAGGGATTTTGCCGATTTCGGCCTATTGGTTAAAAAATGA
GCTGATTTAACAAAAATTTAACGCGAATTTTAACAAAATATTAACGCTTACAATTTAGGTGGCACTTTTC
GGGGAAATGTGCGCGGAACCCCTATTTGTTTATTTTTCTAAATACATTCAAATATGTATCCGCTCATGAG
ACAATAACCCTGATAAATGCTTCAATAATATTGAAAAAGGAAGAGTATGAGTATTCAACATTTCCGTGTC
GCCCTTATTCCCTTTTTTGCGGCATTTTGCCTTCCTGTTTTTGCTCACCCAGAAACGCTGGTGAAAGTAA
AAGATGCTGAAGATCAGTTGGGTGCACGAGTGGGTTACATCGAACTGGATCTCAACAGCGGTAAGATCCT
TGAGAGTTTTCGCCCCGAAGAACGTTTTCCAATGATGAGCACTTTTAAAGTTCTGCTATGTGGCGCGGTA
TTATCCCGTATTGACGCCGGGCAAGAGCAACTCGGTCGCCGCATACACTATTCTCAGAATGACTTGGTTG
AGTACTCACCAGTCACAGAAAAGCATCTTACGGATGGCATGACAGTAAGAGAATTATGCAGTGCTGCCAT
AACCATGAGTGATAACACTGCGGCCAACTTACTTCTGACAACGATCGGAGGACCGAAGGAGCTAACCGCT
TTTTTGCACAACATGGGGGATCATGTAACTCGCCTTGATCGTTGGGAACCGGAGCTGAATGAAGCCATAC
CAAACGACGAGCGTGACACCACGATGCCTGTAGCAATGGCAACAACGTTGCGCAAACTATTAACTGGCGA
ACTACTTACTCTAGCTTCCCGGCAACAATTAATAGACTGGATGGAGGCGGATAAAGTTGCAGGACCACTT
CTGCGCTCGGCCCTTCCGGCTGGCTGGTTTATTGCTGATAAATCTGGAGCCGGTGAGCGTGGGTCTCGCG
GTATCATTGCAGCACTGGGGCCAGATGGTAAGCCCTCCCGTATCGTAGTTATCTACACGACGGGGAGTCA
GGCAACTATGGATGAACGAAATAGACAGATCGCTGAGATAGGTGCCTCACTGATTAAGCATTGGTAACTG
TCAGACCAAGTTTACTCATATATACTTTAGATTGATTTAAAACTTCATTTTTAATTTAAAAGGATCTAGG
TGAAGATCCTTTTTGATAATCTCATGACCAAAATCCCTTAACGTGAGTTTTCGTTCCACTGAGCGTCAGA
CCCCGTAGAAAAGATCAAAGGATCTTCTTGAGATCCTTTTTTTCTGCGCGTAATCTGCTGCTTGCAAACA
AAAAAACCACCGCTACCAGCGGTGGTTTGTTTGCCGGATCAAGAGCTACCAACTCTTTTTCCGAAGGTAA
CTGGCTTCAGCAGAGCGCAGATACCAAATACTGTTCTTCTAGTGTAGCCGTAGTTAGGCCACCACTTCAA
GAACTCTGTAGCACCGCCTACATACCTCGCTCTGCTAATCCTGTTACCAGTGGCTGCTGCCAGTGGCGAT
AAGTCGTGTCTTACCGGGTTGGACTCAAGACGATAGTTACCGGATAAGGCGCAGCGGTCGGGCTGAACGG
GGGGTTCGTGCACACAGCCCAGCTTGGAGCGAACGACCTACACCGAACTGAGATACCTACAGCGTGAGCT
ATGAGAAAGCGCCACGCTTCCCGAAGGGAGAAAGGCGGACAGGTATCCGGTAAGCGGCAGGGTCGGAACA
GGAGAGCGCACGAGGGAGCTTCCAGGGGGAAACGCCTGGTATCTTTATAGTCCTGTCGGGTTTCGCCACC
TCTGACTTGAGCGTCGATTTTTGTGATGCTCGTCAGGGGGGCGGAGCCTATGGAAAAACGCCAGCAACGC
GGCCTTTTTACGGTTCCTGGCCTTTTGCTGGCCTTTTGCTCACATGTTCTTTCCTGCGTTATCCCCTGAT
TCTGTGGATAACCGTATTACCGCCTTTGAGTGAGCTGATACCGCTCGCCGCAGCCGAACGACCGAGCGCA
GCGAGTCAGTGAGCGAGGAAGCGGAAGAGCGCCCAATACGCAAACCGCCTCTCCCCGCGCGTTGGCCGAT
TCATTAATGCAGCTGGCACGACAGGTTTCCCGACTGGAAAGCGGGCAGTGAGCGCAACGCAATTAATGTG
AGTTAGCTCACTCATTAGGCACCCCAGGCTTTACACTTTATGCTTCCGGCTCGTATGTTGTGTGGAATTG
TGAGCGGATAACAATTTCACACAGGAAACAGCTATGACCATGATTACGCCAAGCGCGCAATTAACCCTCA
CTAAAGGGAACAAAAGCTGGAGCTGCAAGCTTAATGTAGTCTTATGCAATACTCTTGTAGTCTTGCAACA
TGGTAACGATGAGTTAGCAACATGCCTTACAAGGAGAGAAAAAGCACCGTGCATGCCGATTGGTGGAAGT
AAGGTGGTACGATCGTGCCTTATTAGGAAGGCAACAGACGGGTCTGACATGGATTGGACGAACCACTGAA
TTGCCGCATTGCAGAGATATTGTATTTAAGTGCCTAGCTCGATACATAAACGGGTCTCTCTGGTTAGACC
AGATCTGAGCCTGGGAGCTCTCTGGCTAACTAGGGAACCCACTGCTTAAGCCTCAATAAAGCTTGCCTTG
AGTGCTTCAAGTAGTGTGTGCCCGTCTGTTGTGTGACTCTGGTAACTAGAGATCCCTCAGACCCTTTTAG
TCAGTGTGGAAAATCTCTAGCAGTGGCGCCCGAACAGGGACTTGAAAGCGAAAGGGAAACCAGAGGAGCT
CTCTCGACGCAGGACTCGGCTTGCTGAAGCGCGCACGGCAAGAGGCGAGGGGCGGCGACTGGTGAGTACG
CCAAAAATTTTGACTAGCGGAGGCTAGAAGGAGAGAGATGGGTGCGAGAGCGTCAGTATTAAGCGGGGGA
GAATTAGATCGCGATGGGAAAAAATTCGGTTAAGGCCAGGGGGAAAGAAAAAATATAAATTAAAACATAT
AGTATGGGCAAGCAGGGAGCTAGAACGATTCGCAGTTAATCCTGGCCTGTTAGAAACATCAGAAGGCTGT
AGACAAATACTGGGACAGCTACAACCATCCCTTCAGACAGGATCAGAAGAACTTAGATCATTATATAATA
CAGTAGCAACCCTCTATTGTGTGCATCAAAGGATAGAGATAAAAGACACCAAGGAAGCTTTAGACAAGAT
AGAGGAAGAGCAAAACAAAAGTAAGACCACCGCACAGCAAGCGGCCGCTGATCTTCAGACCTGGAGGAGG
AGATATGAGGGACAATTGGAGAAGTGAATTATATAAATATAAAGTAGTAAAAATTGAACCATTAGGAGTA
GCACCCACCAAGGCAAAGAGAAGAGTGGTGCAGAGAGAAAAAAGAGCAGTGGGAATAGGAGCTTTGTTCC
TTGGGTTCTTGGGAGCAGCAGGAAGCACTATGGGCGCAGCGTCAATGACGCTGACGGTACAGGCCAGACA
ATTATTGTCTGGTATAGTGCAGCAGCAGAACAATTTGCTGAGGGCTATTGAGGCGCAACAGCATCTGTTG
CAACTCACAGTCTGGGGCATCAAGCAGCTCCAGGCAAGAATCCTGGCTGTGGAAAGATACCTAAAGGATC
AACAGCTCCTGGGGATTTGGGGTTGCTCTGGAAAACTCATTTGCACCACTGCTGTGCCTTGGAATGCTAG
TTGGAGTAATAAATCTCTGGAACAGATTTGGAATCACACGACCTGGATGGAGTGGGACAGAGAAATTAAC
AATTACACAAGCTTAATACACTCCTTAATTGAAGAATCGCAAAACCAGCAAGAAAAGAATGAACAAGAAT
TATTGGAATTAGATAAATGGGCAAGTTTGTGGAATTGGTTTAACATAACAAATTGGCTGTGGTATATAAA
ATTATTCATAATGATAGTAGGAGGCTTGGTAGGTTTAAGAATAGTTTTTGCTGTACTTTCTATAGTGAAT
AGAGTTAGGCAGGGATATTCACCATTATCGTTTCAGACCCACCTCCCAACCCCGAGGGGACCCAGAGAGG
GCCTATTTCCCATGATTCCTTCATATTTGCATATACGATACAAGGCTGTTAGAGAGATAATTAGAATTAA
TTTGACTGTAAACACAAAGATATTAGTACAAAATACGTGACGTAGAAAGTAATAATTTCTTGGGTAGTTT
GCAGTTTTAAAATTATGTTTTAAAATGGACTATCATATGCTTACCGTAACTTGAAAGTATTTCGATTTCT
TGGCTTTATATATCTTGTGGAAAGGACGAAACACCGGGGGAGGATGAGGACCATCGGTTTTAGAGCTAGA
AATAGCAAGTTAAAATAAGGCTAGTCCGTTATCAACTTGAAAAAGTGGCACCGAGTCGGTGCTTTTTTAA
GCTTGGCGTAACTAGATCTTGAGACAAATGGCAGTATTCATCCACAATTTTAAAAGAAAAGGGGGGATTG
GGGGGTACAGTGCAGGGGAAAGAATAGTAGACATAATAGCAACAGACATACAAACTAAAGAATTACAAAA
ACAAATTACAAAAATTCAAAATTTTCGGGTTTATTACAGGGACAGCAGAGATCCACTTTGGCGCCGGCTC
GAGGGGG
Features (pLannotate 1.2.2; 29 found; start..end, strand, type, name):
     14..80      +  CDS            small t antigen (fragment): SV40 (simian virus 40) small t antigen
    106..317     +  promoter       EF-1α core promoter: core promoter for human elongation factor EF-1α
    318..1256    +  intron         EF-1α intron A: intron upstream of the start codon of human EF-1α
   1278..1877    +  CDS            PuroR (fragment): puromycin N-acetyltransferase; pac from Streptomyces; confers resistance to puromycin
   1893..2481    +  misc_feature   WPRE: woodchuck hepatitis virus posttranscriptional regulatory element
   2532..2551    +  misc_feature   cPPT/CTS (fragment): central polypurine tract and central termination sequence of HIV-1
   2553..2786    +  LTR            3' LTR (ΔU3): self-inactivating 3' long terminal repeat (LTR) from HIV-1
   2864..2985    +  polyA_signal   SV40 poly(A) signal: SV40 polyadenylation signal
   3025..3160    +  rep_origin     SV40 ori: SV40 origin of replication
   3181..3199    -  promoter       T7 promoter: promoter for bacteriophage T7 RNA polymerase
   3207..3362    +  CDS            lacZα (fragment): LacZα fragment of β-galactosidase; lacZ fragment
   3367..3795    +  rep_origin     f1 ori (sequence partly withheld): f1 bacteriophage origin of replication; arrow indicates direction of (+) strand synthesis
   3848..3952    +  promoter       AmpR promoter: bla
   3953..4813    +  CDS            AmpR: β-lactamase; bla; confers resistance to ampicillin, carbenicillin, and related antibiotics
   4984..5572    +  rep_origin     ori: high-copy-number ColE1/pMB1/pBR322/pUC origin of replication
   5755..5847    +  CDS            lacI (fragment): lac repressor; lacI; The lac repressor binds to the lac operator to inhibit transcription in E. coli. This inhibition can be relieved by adding lactose or isopropyl-β-D-thiogalactopyranoside (IPTG).
   5860..5881    +  protein_bind   CAP binding site: CAP binding activates transcription in the presence of cAMP. E. coli catabolite activator protein
   5896..5926    +  promoter       lac promoter: promoter for the E. coli lac operon
   5934..5950    +  protein_bind   lac operator: The lac repressor binds to the lac operator to inhibit transcription in E. coli. This inhibition can be relieved by adding lactose or isopropyl-β-D-thiogalactopyranoside (IPTG). lac repressor encoded by lacI
   5995..6013    +  promoter       T3 promoter: promoter for bacteriophage T3 RNA polymerase
   6041..6267    +  promoter       RSV promoter: Rous sarcoma virus enhancer/promoter
   6268..6448    +  LTR            5' LTR (truncated): truncated 5' long terminal repeat (LTR) from HIV-1
   6495..6620    +  misc_feature   HIV-1 Ψ: packaging signal of human immunodeficiency virus type 1
   6604..6967    +  CDS            HIV-1 gag (fragment): gag protein from human immunodeficiency virus 1; gag
   7113..7346    +  misc_feature   RRE: The Rev response element (RRE) of HIV-1 allows for Rev-dependent mRNA export from the nucleus to the cytoplasm.
   7723..7749    +  CDS            Rev (fragment): human immunodeficiency virus 1 (HIV-1) Rev protein; rev; enhances nuclear export of unspliced and incompletely spliced viral mRNAs
   7753..7993    +  promoter       U6 promoter: RNA polymerase III promoter for human U6 snRNA
   8023..8098    +  misc_RNA       gRNA scaffold: guide RNA scaffold for the Streptococcus pyogenes CRISPR/Cas9 system
   8154..8271    +  misc_feature   cPPT/CTS: central polypurine tract and central termination sequence of HIV-1
