[The description below was written by a language model from this plasmid's Addgene catalogue record and pLannotate feature annotations shown in this document.]
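Description:
SPEG gRNA (BRDN0001145668) is a third-generation lentiviral guide RNA plasmid built on the lentiGuide-Puro backbone and designed to direct Streptococcus pyogenes Cas9 to the human SPEG gene, which encodes a kinase also known as APEG-1. In bacteria the 8.3 kb plasmid is maintained through a high-copy ColE1/pUC-type origin and selected by ampicillin resistance (β-lactamase). An f1 origin, an SV40 origin and poly(A) signal, and remnants of lac and T7/T3 promoter elements are also annotated in the backbone.

The lentiviral transfer cassette begins with an RSV promoter fused to a truncated HIV-1 5' LTR, which allows Tat-independent production of genomic RNA. This is followed by the Ψ packaging signal with a partial gag sequence and the Rev response element. The cassette ends in a self-inactivating ΔU3 3' LTR. Within it, a human U6 RNA polymerase III promoter drives the 20-nucleotide SPEG-targeting spacer joined to the Cas9 gRNA scaffold. A cPPT/CTS element lies downstream, followed by an EF-1α core promoter with its intron A expressing puromycin N-acetyltransferase. A WPRE after this gene enhances transcript expression. Transduced mammalian cells can therefore be selected with puromycin.

The plasmid does not encode Cas9, so it must be paired with a separate Cas9 lentivector or used in cells that already express the nuclease. The guide was designed against a SPEG RefSeq transcript and belongs to a human kinome gRNA collection. It is suited to knockout or loss-of-function studies of SPEG.
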