Addgene plasmid #77624: SPEG gRNA (BRDN0001145668)
Purpose: 3rd generation lentiviral gRNA plasmid targeting human SPEG
Depositing lab: John Doench & David Root. Depositing organization: Broad Institute. Publication: Optimized sgRNA design to maximize activity and minimize off-target effects of CRISPR-Cas9. Doench JG, Fusi N, Sullender M, Hegde M, Vaimberg EW, Donovan KF, Smith I, Tothova Z, Wilen C, Orchard R, Virgin HW, Listgarten J, Root DE. Nat Biotechnol. 2016 Jan 18. doi: 10.1038/nbt.3437. PubMed 26780180.
Backbone
  Vector backbone: lentiGuide-Puro
  Backbone manufacturer: Zhang Lab (Addgene plasmid # 52963)
  Vector type: Mammalian Expression, Lentiviral, CRISPR
  Selectable markers: Puromycin
Growth in bacteria
  Bacterial resistance: Ampicillin, 100 μg/mL
  Growth temperature: 37°C
  Growth strain: DH5alpha
  Copy number: High Copy
Gene/Insert
  Gene/Insert name: SPEG (alt names: SPEG; NM_005876.4)
  gRNA/shRNA sequence: GGGGAGGATGAGGACCATCG
  Species: H. sapiens (human)
  Entrez Gene: SPEG (a.k.a. APEG-1, APEG1, BPEG, CNM5, MYLK6, SPEGalpha, SPEGbeta)
  Promoter: hU6
  Cloning method: Unknown
  Sequencing primers: 5′ U6-F; 3′ pS2-R
Terms and licenses: Academic/Nonprofit Terms; Industry Terms: Not Available to Industry
Depositor comments: The gRNA was designed to target the following Genbank reference sequence(s): NM_005876.4. Note that this plasmid does NOT contain Cas9. It should be used in conjunction with lentiCas9-Blast (Addgene #52962) or otherwise with cell lines already expressing Cas9. Browse the full kinome gRNA library at http://www.addgene.org/pooled-library/broadgpp-human-kinome/ or visit http://www.broadinstitute.org/rnai/public/ for detailed protocols and information.
How to cite: SPEG gRNA (BRDN0001145668) was a gift from John Doench & David Root (Addgene plasmid # 77624 ; http://n2t.net/addgene:77624 ; RRID:Addgene_77624)
