>Addgene plasmid #77624 | SPEG gRNA (BRDN0001145668) | depositor partial sequence | sequence record 145084 | Target Sequence
GGGGAGGATGAGGACCATCG
