>Addgene plasmid #77624 | SPEG gRNA (BRDN0001145668) | addgene partial sequence | sequence record 188123 | hU6-F
CGTAGAAAGTAATAATTTCTTGGGTAGTTTGCAGTTTTAAAATTATGTTTTAAAATGGACTATCATATGC
TTACCGTAACTTGAAAGTATTTCGATTTCTTGGCTTTATATATCTTGTGGAAAGGACGAAACACCGGGGG
AGGATGAGGACCATCGGTTTTAGAGCTAGAAATAGCAAGTTAAAATAAGGCTAGTCCGTTATCAACTTGA
AAAAGTGGCACCGAGTCGGTGCTTTTTTAAGCTTGGCGTAACTAGATCTTGAGACAAATGGCAGTATTCA
TCCACAATTTTAAAAGAAAAGGGGGGATTGGGGGGTACAGTGCAGGGGAAAGAATAGTAGACATAATAGC
AACAGACATACAAACTAAAGAATTACAAAAACAAATTACAAAAATTCAAAATTTTCGGGTTTATTACAGG
GACAGCAGAGATCCACTTTGGCGCCGGCTCGAGGGGGCCCGGGTGCAAAGATGGATAAAGTTTTAAACAG
AGAGGAATCTTTGCAGCTAATGGACCTTCTAGGTCTTGAAAGGAGTGGGAATTGGCTCCGGTGCCCGTCA
GTGGGCAGAG
